>Addgene plasmid #108857 | pRSET-B mCherry | addgene full sequence | sequence record 210075 | Addgene NGS Result
GGATCTTCTTGAGATCCTTTTTTTCTGCGCGTAATCTGCTGCTTGCAAACAAAAAAACCACCGCTACCAG
CGGTGGTTTGTTTGCCGGATCAAGAGCTACCAACTCTTTTTCCGAAGGTAACTGGCTTCAGCAGAGCGCA
GATACCAAATACTGTTCTTCTAGTGTAGCCGTAGTTAGGCCACCACTTCAAGAACTCTGTAGCACCGCCT
ACATACCTCGCTCTGCTAATCCTGTTACCAGTGGCTGCTGCCAGTGGCGATAAGTCGTGTCTTACCGGGT
TGGACTCAAGACGATAGTTACCGGATAAGGCGCAGCGGTCGGGCTGAACGGGGGGTTCGTGCACACAGCC
CAGCTTGGAGCGAACGACCTACACCGAACTGAGATACCTACAGCGTGAGCTATGAGAAAGCGCCACGCTT
CCCGAAGGGAGAAAGGCGGACAGGTATCCGGTAAGCGGCAGGGTCGGAACAGGAGAGCGCACGAGGGAGC
TTCCAGGGGGAAACGCCTGGTATCTTTATAGTCCTGTCGGGTTTCGCCACCTCTGACTTGAGCGTCGATT
TTTGTGATGCTCGTCAGGGGGGCGGAGCCTATGGAAAAACGCCAGCAACGCGGCCTTTTTACGGTTCCTG
GCCTTTTGCTGGCCTTTTGCTCACATGTTCTTTCCTGCGTTATCCCCTGATTCTGTGGATAACCGTATTA
CCGCCTTTGAGTGAGCTGATACCGCTCGCCGCAGCCGAACGACCGAGCGCAGCGAGTCAGTGAGCGAGGA
AGCGGAAGAGCGCCCAATACGCAAACCGCCTCTCCCCGCGCGTTGGCCGATTCATTAATGCAGGATCTCG
ATCCCGCGAAATTAATACGACTCACTATAGGGAGACCACAACGGTTTCCCTCTAGAAATAATTTTGTTTA
ACTTTAAGAAGGAGATATACATATGCGGGGTTCTCATCATCATCATCATCATGGTATGGCTAGCATGACT
GGTGGACAGCAAATGGGTCGGGATCTGTACGACGATGACGATAAGGATCCCGCCACCATGGTGAGCAAGG
GCGAGGAGGATAACATGGCCATCATCAAGGAGTTCATGCGCTTCAAGGTGCACATGGAGGGCTCCGTGAA
CGGCCACGAGTTCGAGATCGAGGGCGAGGGCGAGGGCCGCCCCTACGAGGGCACCCAGACCGCCAAGCTG
AAGGTGACCAAGGGTGGCCCCCTGCCCTTCGCCTGGGACATCCTGTCCCCTCAGTTCATGTACGGCTCCA
AGGCCTACGTGAAGCACCCCGCCGACATCCCCGACTACTTGAAGCTGTCCTTCCCCGAGGGCTTCAAGTG
GGAGCGCGTGATGAACTTCGAGGACGGCGGCGTGGTGACCGTGACCCAGGACTCCTCCCTGCAGGACGGC
GAGTTCATCTACAAGGTGAAGCTGCGCGGCACCAACTTCCCCTCCGACGGCCCCGTAATGCAGAAGAAGA
CCATGGGCTGGGAGGCCTCCTCCGAGCGGATGTACCCCGAGGACGGCGCCCTGAAGGGCGAGATCAAGCA
GAGGCTGAAGCTGAAGGACGGCGGCCACTACGACGCTGAGGTCAAGACCACCTACAAGGCCAAGAAGCCC
GTGCAGCTGCCCGGCGCCTACAACGTCAACATCAAGTTGGACATCACCTCCCACAACGAGGACTACACCA
TCGTGGAACAGTACGAACGCGCCGAGGGCCGCCACTCCACCGGCGGCATGGACGAGCTGTACAAGTAAGA
ATTCGAAGCTTGATCCGGCTGCTAACAAAGCCCGAAAGGAAGCTGAGTTGGCTGCTGCCACCGCTGAGCA
ATAACTAGCATAACCCCTTGGGGCCTCTAAACGGGTCTTGAGGGGTTTTTTGCTGAAAGGAGGAACTATA
TCCGGATCTGGCGTAATAGCGAAGAGGCCCGCACCGATCGCCCTTCCCAACAGTTGCGCAGCCTGAATGG
CGAATGGG
[124 nt withheld, positions 1969-2092]
C
[91 nt withheld, positions 2094-2184]
A
[49 nt withheld, positions 2186-2234]
CCTTTGACGTTGGAGTCCACGTTCTTT
[37 nt withheld, positions 2262-2298]
ACCCTATCTCGGTCTATTCTTTTGATTTATAAGGGATTTTGCCGATTTCGGCCTATTGGTTAAAAAATGA
GCTGATTTAACAAAAATTTAACGCGAATTTTAACAAAATATTAACGCTTACAATTTAGGTGGCACTTTTC
GGGGAAATGTGCGCGGAACCCCTATTTGTTTATTTTTCTAAATACATTCAAATATGTATCCGCTCATGAG
ACAATAACCCTGATAAATGCTTCAATAATATTGAAAAAGGAAGAGTATGAGTATTCAACATTTCCGTGTC
GCCCTTATTCCCTTTTTTGCGGCATTTTGCCTTCCTGTTTTTGCTCACCCAGAAACGCTGGTGAAAGTAA
AAGATGCTGAAGATCAGTTGGGTGCACGAGTGGGTTACATCGAACTGGATCTCAACAGCGGTAAGATCCT
TGAGAGTTTTCGCCCCGAAGAACGTTTTCCAATGATGAGCACTTTTAAAGTTCTGCTATGTGGCGCGGTA
TTATCCCGTATTGACGCCGGGCAAGAGCAACTCGGTCGCCGCATACACTATTCTCAGAATGACTTGGTTG
AGTACTCACCAGTCACAGAAAAGCATCTTACGGATGGCATGACAGTAAGAGAATTATGCAGTGCTGCCAT
AACCATGAGTGATAACACTGCGGCCAACTTACTTCTGACAACGATCGGAGGACCGAAGGAGCTAACCGCT
TTTTTGCACAACATGGGGGATCATGTAACTCGCCTTGATCGTTGGGAACCGGAGCTGAATGAAGCCATAC
CAAACGACGAGCGTGACACCACGATGCCTGTAGCAATGGCAACAACGTTGCGCAAACTATTAACTGGCGA
ACTACTTACTCTAGCTTCCCGGCAACAATTAATAGACTGGATGGAGGCGGATAAAGTTGCAGGACCACTT
CTGCGCTCGGCCCTTCCGGCTGGCTGGTTTATTGCTGATAAATCTGGAGCCGGTGAGCGTGGGTCTCGCG
GTATCATTGCAGCACTGGGGCCAGATGGTAAGCCCTCCCGTATCGTAGTTATCTACACGACGGGGAGTCA
GGCAACTATGGATGAACGAAATAGACAGATCGCTGAGATAGGTGCCTCACTGATTAAGCATTGGTAACTG
TCAGACCAAGTTTACTCATATATACTTTAGATTGATTTAAAACTTCATTTTTAATTTAAAAGGATCTAGG
TGAAGATCCTTTTTGATAATCTCATGACCAAAATCCCTTAACGTGAGTTTTCGTTCCACTGAGCGTCAGA
CCCCGTAGAAAAGATCAAA
Features (pLannotate 1.2.2; 14 found; start..end, strand, type, name):
      9..597     +  rep_origin     ori: high-copy-number ColE1/pMB1/pBR322/pUC origin of replication
    780..833     +  CDS            lacI (fragment): lac repressor; lacI; The lac repressor binds to the lac operator to inhibit transcription in E. coli. This inhibition can be relieved by adding lactose or isopropyl-β-D-thiogalactopyranoside (IPTG).
    853..871     +  promoter       T7 promoter: promoter for bacteriophage T7 RNA polymerase
    903..925     +  RBS            RBS: efficient ribosome binding site from bacteriophage T7 gene 10 (Olins and Rangwala, 1989)
    945..965     +  CDS            capTEV™ (fragment): composite tag for in vivo biotinylation, TEV protease cleavage, and 6xHis tagging
    966..998     +  CDS            T7 tag (gene 10 leader): leader peptide from bacteriophage T7 gene 10 promotes efficient translation in E. coli
   1002..1025    +  CDS            Xpress™ tag: Xpress™ epitope tag, including an enterokinase recognition and cleavage site
   1038..1745    +  CDS            mCherry: mCherry is a basic (constitutively fluorescent) red fluorescent protein published in 2004, derived from Discosoma sp.. It is reported to be a very rapidly-maturing monomer with low acid sensitivity.
   1768..1817    +  CDS            SET1 (fragment): solubility-enhancement tag derived from T7 phage gene 10B
   1825..1872    +  terminator     T7 terminator: transcription terminator for bacteriophage T7 RNA polymerase
   1898..1964    +  CDS            lacZα (fragment): LacZα fragment of β-galactosidase; lacZ fragment
   1969..2397    +  rep_origin     f1 ori (sequence partly withheld): f1 bacteriophage origin of replication; arrow indicates direction of (+) strand synthesis
   2450..2554    +  promoter       AmpR promoter: bla
   2555..3415    +  CDS            AmpR: β-lactamase; bla; confers resistance to ampicillin, carbenicillin, and related antibiotics
