[The description below was written by a language model from this plasmid's Addgene catalogue record and pLannotate feature annotations shown in this document.]
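Description:
pRSET-B mCherry is a 3,577-nt bacterial expression plasmid built on the commercial pRSET-B backbone and carrying the coding sequence for mCherry, the monomeric, rapidly maturing red fluorescent protein derived from Discosoma. It replicates in E. coli from a high-copy ColE1/pUC-type origin and is selected with ampicillin through the β-lactamase gene (AmpR) driven by its own bla promoter. An f1 phage origin is also present, which in principle allows production of single-stranded DNA with helper phage.

Expression is driven by a bacteriophage T7 promoter followed by the efficient ribosome binding site from T7 gene 10, and transcription ends at a T7 terminator downstream of the insert, so the cassette is designed for hosts that supply T7 RNA polymerase. Upstream of mCherry, the annotation shows a short fragment matched to a composite tag that includes 6xHis (most plausibly the polyhistidine portion), the T7 gene 10 leader that promotes translation, and the Xpress epitope with its enterokinase cleavage site. The layout suggests an N-terminally tagged mCherry that could be affinity purified and have the tag removed, although the reading frame cannot be confirmed from the table alone. No lac operator is annotated, and the short lacI, lacZα and SET1 fragments appear to be backbone remnants or partial matches rather than functional elements. The cloning sites used are not recorded.

The plasmid is intended for producing recombinant mCherry in bacteria, and the associated publication concerns high-yield expression of fluorescent proteins without induction.
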