Addgene plasmid #108857: pRSET-B mCherry
Purpose: Encodes for the fluorescent protein mCherry
Depositing lab: Kalina Hristova. Depositing organization: Johns Hopkins University and School of Medicine. Publication: Uninduced high-yield bacterial expression of fluorescent proteins. Sarabipour S, King C, Hristova K. Anal Biochem. 2014 Mar 15;449:155-7. doi: 10.1016/j.ab.2013.12.027. Epub 2013 Dec 28. PubMed 24378720.
Backbone
  Vector backbone: pRSET-B
  Backbone manufacturer: Invitrogen
  Vector type: Bacterial Expression
Growth in bacteria
  Bacterial resistance: Ampicillin, 100 μg/mL
  Growth temperature: 37°C
  Growth strain: DH5alpha
  Copy number: High Copy
Gene/Insert
  Gene/Insert name: mCherry
  Species: Discosoma (coral)
  Cloning method: Restriction Enzyme; 5′ cloning site unknown (unknown if destroyed); 3′ cloning site unknown (unknown if destroyed)
  Sequencing primers: 5′ unknown
Terms and licenses: Academic/Nonprofit Terms; Industry Terms: Not Available to Industry
How to cite: pRSET-B mCherry was a gift from Kalina Hristova (Addgene plasmid # 108857 ; http://n2t.net/addgene:108857 ; RRID:Addgene_108857)
